Addgene plasmid #180493: MSCV--Mouse Mdm2 wt-IRES-CFP
Purpose: Role of Mdm2 splicing variants in tumorigenesis
Depositing lab: Martine Roussel. Depositing organization: St. Jude Children's Research Hospital. Publication: The RING domain of Mdm2 can inhibit cell proliferation. Dang J, Kuo ML, Eischen CM, Stepanova L, Sherr CJ, Roussel MF. Cancer Res. 2002 Feb 15;62(4):1222-30. PubMed 11861407.
Backbone
  Vector backbone: MSCV
  Vector type: Mammalian Expression, Retroviral
  Selectable markers: CFP
Growth in bacteria
  Bacterial resistance: Ampicillin, 100 μg/mL
  Growth temperature: 37°C
  Growth strain: NEB Stable
  Copy number: High Copy
Gene/Insert
  Gene/Insert name: Mdm2 full length (wt)
  Species: M. musculus (mouse)
  Insert size (bp): 1500
  Promoter: MSCV
  Cloning method: Restriction Enzyme; 5′ cloning site EcoRI (unknown if destroyed); 3′ cloning site EcoR1 (unknown if destroyed)
  Sequencing primers: 5′ EcoR!; 3′ EcoR1
Terms and licenses: Academic/Nonprofit Terms; Industry Terms: Not Available to Industry
How to cite: MSCV--Mouse Mdm2 wt-IRES-CFP was a gift from Martine Roussel (Addgene plasmid # 180493 ; http://n2t.net/addgene:180493 ; RRID:Addgene_180493)
