[The description below was written by a language model from this plasmid's Addgene catalogue record and pLannotate feature annotations shown in this document.]
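Description:
MSCV--Mouse Mdm2 wt-IRES-CFP is a gammaretroviral expression vector built on the murine stem cell virus (MSCV) backbone, used to deliver full-length wild-type mouse Mdm2 into mammalian cells. The sequenced plasmid is about 8 kb. In bacteria it is maintained through a high-copy ColE1/pUC-type origin and selected with ampicillin via the β-lactamase gene and its native promoter. The remaining bacterial annotations (fragments of lacI, lacZα, rop, bom and the tetracycline resistance gene, plus a lac promoter/operator) are non-functional remnants of earlier cloning vectors.

The retroviral unit is bounded by 5′ and 3′ long terminal repeats from murine embryonic stem cell virus. Downstream of the 5′ LTR lie the Ψ packaging signal and a truncated gag segment lacking its start codon, which together promote efficient encapsidation of the genomic RNA when gag, pol and env are supplied in trans by a packaging system. The 5′ LTR also acts as the promoter, producing a single bicistronic transcript. The Mdm2 coding sequence of roughly 1.5 kb, inserted at EcoRI sites, is translated cap-dependently. An encephalomyocarditis virus IRES then drives translation of enhanced CFP from the same message. Because there is no drug-resistance cassette for mammalian cells, CFP fluorescence is the marker for identifying or sorting transduced cells, and its signal is linked to Mdm2 expression.

Mdm2 is an E3 ubiquitin ligase that targets p53 for degradation and inhibits p53-dependent cell cycle arrest and apoptosis. According to the record, this construct was made for studies of Mdm2 splice variants in tumorigenesis, where the full-length protein would plausibly serve as the wild-type reference.
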