Features (pLannotate 1.2.2; 20 found; start..end, strand, type, name):
     60..158     +  CDS            env (fragment): murine leukemia virus gPr80 envelope polyprotein precursor; env; proteolytically cleaved into gp70SU and p15TM subunits
    200..716     +  LTR            5' LTR: 5' long terminal repeat from murine embryonic stem cell virus
    780..1121    +  misc_feature   MESV Ψ: packaging signal of murine embryonic stem cell virus
   1188..1604    +  CDS            gag (truncated): truncated Moloney murine leukemia virus (MMLV) gag gene lacking the start codon
   1618..3084    +  CDS            Mdm2: MDM2_MOUSE - Experimental evidence at protein level: Swiss-Prot protein existence level 1. E3 ubiquitin-protein ligase that mediates ubiquitination of p53/TP53, leading to its degradation by the proteasome (PubMed:15195100, PubMed:21804542). Inhibits p53/TP53- and p73/TP73- mediated cell cycle arrest and apoptosis by binding its transcriptional activation domain (By similarity). Also acts as a ubiquitin ligase E3 toward itself, ARRB1 and ARBB2 (PubMed:11588219). Permits the nuclear export of p53/TP53 (By similarity). Promotes proteasome-dependent ubiquitin-independent degradation of retinoblas
   3120..3680    +  misc_feature   IRES: internal ribosome entry site (IRES) of the encephalomyocarditis virus (EMCV)
   3683..4402    +  CDS            ECFP: enhanced CFP mammalian codon-optimized
   4414..4444    +  misc_feature   MCS (fragment): pUC18/19 multiple cloning site
   4564..5078    +  LTR            3' LTR: 3' long terminal repeat from murine embryonic stem cell virus
   5240..5256    -  protein_bind   lac operator: The lac repressor binds to the lac operator to inhibit transcription in E. coli. This inhibition can be relieved by adding lactose or isopropyl-β-D-thiogalactopyranoside (IPTG). lac repressor encoded by lacI
   5264..5294    -  promoter       lac promoter: promoter for the E. coli lac operon
   5309..5330    -  protein_bind   CAP binding site: CAP binding activates transcription in the presence of cAMP. E. coli catabolite activator protein
   5343..5435    -  CDS            lacI (fragment): lac repressor; lacI; The lac repressor binds to the lac operator to inhibit transcription in E. coli. This inhibition can be relieved by adding lactose or isopropyl-β-D-thiogalactopyranoside (IPTG).
   5618..6206    -  rep_origin     ori: high-copy-number ColE1/pMB1/pBR322/pUC origin of replication
   6377..7237    -  CDS            AmpR: β-lactamase; bla; confers resistance to ampicillin, carbenicillin, and related antibiotics
   7238..7342    -  promoter       AmpR promoter: bla
   7437..7472    +  CDS            rop (fragment): Rop protein, which maintains plasmids at low copy number; rop
   7574..7673    +  misc_feature   bom (fragment): basis of mobility region from pBR322
   7679..7828    -  CDS            lacZα (fragment): LacZα fragment of β-galactosidase; lacZ fragment
   7828..59      -  CDS            TcR (fragment) (across the origin): tetracycline efflux protein; tet; confers resistance to tetracycline
>Addgene plasmid #180493 | MSCV--Mouse Mdm2 wt-IRES-CFP | addgene full sequence | sequence record 358093 | Addgene NGS Result
CGCCAGCAACCGCACCTGTGGCGCCGGTGATGCCGGCCACGATGCGTCCGGCGTAGAGGCGATTAGTCCA
ATTTGTTAAAGACAGGATATCAGTGGTCCAGGCTCTAGTTTTGACTCAACAATATCACCAGCTGAAGCCT
ATAGAGTACGAGCCATAGATAAAATAAAAGATTTTATTTAGTCTCCAGAAAAAGGGGGGAATGAAAGACC
CCACCTGTAGGTTTGGCAAGCTAGCTTAAGTAACGCCATTTTGCAAGGCATGGAAAATACATAACTGAGA
ATAGAGAAGTTCAGATCAAGGTTAGGAACAGAGAGACAGCAGAATATGGGCCAAACAGGATATCTGTGGT
AAGCAGTTCCTGCCCCGGCTCAGGGCCAAGAACAGATGGTCCCCAGATGCGGTCCCGCCCTCAGCAGTTT
CTAGAGAACCATCAGATGTTTCCAGGGTGCCCCAAGGACCTGAAATGACCCTGTGCCTTATTTGAACTAA
CCAATCAGTTCGCTTCTCGCTTCTGTTCGCGCGCTTCTGCTCCCCGAGCTCAATAAAAGAGCCCACAACC
CCTCACTCGGCGCGCCAGTCCTCCGATAGACTGCGTCGCCCGGGTACCCGTATTCCCAATAAAGCCTCTT
GCTGTTTGCATCCGAATCGTGGACTCGCTGATCCTTGGGAGGGTCTCCTCAGATTGATTGACTGCCCACC
TCGGGGGTCTTTCATTTGGAGGTTCCACCGAGATTTGGAGACCCCTGCCCAGGGACCACCGACCCCCCCG
CCGGGAGGTAAGCTGGCCAGCGGTCGTTTCGTGTCTGTCTCTGTCTTTGTGCGTGTTTGTGCCGGCATCT
AATGTTTGCGCCTGCGTCTGTACTAGTTAGCTAACTAGCTCTGTATCTGGCGGACCCGTGGTGGAACTGA
CGAGTTCTGAACACCCGGCCGCAACCCTGGGAGACGTCCCAGGGACTTTGGGGGCCGTTTTTGTGGCCCG
ACCTGAGGAAGGGAGTCGATGTGGAATCCGACCCCGTCAGGATATGTGGTTCTGGTAGGAGACGAGAACC
TAAAACAGTTCCCGCCTCCGTCTGAATTTTTGCTTTCGGTTTGGAACCGAAGCCGCGCGTCTTGTCTGCT
GCAGCGCTGCAGCATCGTTCTGTGTTGTCTCTGTCTGACTGTGTTTCTGTATTTGTCTGAAAATTAGGGC
CAGACTGTTACCACTCCCTTAAGTTTGACCTTAGGTCACTGGAAAGATGTCGAGCGGATCGCTCACAACC
AGTCGGTAGATGTCAAGAAGAGACGTTGGGTTACCTTCTGCTCTGCAGAATGGCCAACCTTTAACGTCGG
ATGGCCGCGAGACGGCACCTTTAACCGAGACCTCATCACCCAGGTTAAGATCAAGGTCTTTTCACCTGGC
CCGCATGGACACCCAGACCAGGTCCCCTACATCGTGACCTGGGAAGCCTTGGCTTTTGACCCCCCTCCCT
GGGTCAAGCCCTTTGTACACCCTAAGCCTCCGCCTCCTCTTCCTCCATCCGCCCCGTCTCTCCCCCTTGA
ACCTCCTCGTTCGACCCCGCCTCGATCCTCCCTTTATCCAGCCCTCACTCCTTCTCTAGGCGCCGGAATT
CAGGCCAATGTGCAATACCAACATGTCTGTGTCTACCGAGGGTGCTGCAAGCACCTCACAGATTCCAGCT
TCGGAACAAGAGACTCTGGTTAGACCAAAACCATTGCTTTTGAAGTTGTTAAAGTCCGTTGGAGCGCAAA
ACGACACTTACACTATGAAAGAGATTATATTTTATATTGGCCAGTATATTATGACTAAGAGGTTATATGA
CGAGAAGCAGCAGCACATTGTGTATTGTTCAAATGATCTCCTAGGAGATGTGTTTGGAGTCCCGAGTTTC
TCTGTGAAGGAGCACAGGAAAATATATGCAATGATCTACAGAAATTTAGTGGCTGTAAGTCAGCAAGACT
CTGGCACATCGCTGAGTGAGAGCAGACGTCAGCCTGAAGGTGGGAGTGATCTGAAGGATCCTTTGCAAGC
GCCACCAGAAGAGAAACCTTCATCTTCTGATTTAATTTCTAGACTGTCTACCTCATCTAGAAGGAGATCC
ATTAGTGAGACAGAAGAGAACACAGATGAGCTACCTGGGGAGCGGCACCGGAAGCGCCGCAGGTCCCTGT
CCTTTGATCCGAGCCTGGGTCTGTGTGAGCTGAGGGAGATGTGCAGCGGCGGCAGCAGCAGCAGTAGCAG
CAGCAGCAGCGAGTCCACAGAGACGCCCTCGCATCAGGATCTTGACGATGGCGTAAGTGAGCATTCTGGT
GATTGCCTGGATCAGGATTCAGTTTCTGATCAGTTTAGCGTGGAATTTGAAGTTGAGTCTCTGGACTCGG
AAGATTACAGCCTGAGTGACGAAGGGCACGAGCTCTCAGATGAGGATGATGAGGTCTATCGGGTCACAGT
CTATCAGACAGGAGAAAGCGATACAGACTCTTTTGAAGGGGATCCTGAGATTTCCTTAGCTGACTATTGG
AAGTGTACCTCATGCAATGAAATGAATCCTCCCCTTCCATCACACTGCAAAAGATGCTGGACCCTTCGTG
AGAACTGGCTTCCAGACGATAAGGGGAAAGATAAAGTGGAAATCTCTGAAAAAGCCAAACTGGAAAACTC
AGCTCAGGCAGAAGAAGGCTTGGATGTGCCTGATGGCAAAAAGCTGACAGAGAATGATGCTAAAGAGCCA
TGTGCTGAGGAGGACAGCGAGGAGAAGGCCGAACAGACGCCCCTGTCCCAGGAGAGTGACGACTATTCCC
AACCATCGACTTCCAGCAGCATTGTTTATAGCAGCCAAGAAAGCGTGAAAGAGTTGAAGGAGGAAACGCA
GGACAAAGACGAGAGTGTGGAATCTAGCTTCTCCCTGAATGCCATCGAACCATGTGTGATCTGCCAGGGG
CGGCCTAAAAATGGCTGCATTGTTCACGGCAAGACTGGACACCTCATGTCATGTTTCACGTGTGCAAAGA
AGCTAAAAAAAAGAAACAAGCCCTGCCCAGTGTGCAGACAGCCAATCCAAATGATTGTGCTAACTTACTT
CAACTAGCTGACCTGCTCACTCGAGCGGGATCAATTCCGCCCCCCCCCTAACGTTACTGGCCGAAGCCGC
TTGGAATAAGGCCGGTGTGCGTTTGTCTATATGTTATTTTCCACCATATTGCCGTCTTTTGGCAATGTGA
GGGCCCGGAAACCTGGCCCTGTCTTCTTGACGAGCATTCCTAGGGGTCTTTCCCCTCTCGCCAAAGGAAT
GCAAGGTCTGTTGAATGTCGTGAAGGAAGCAGTTCCTCTGGAAGCTTCTTGAAGACAAACAACGTCTGTA
GCGACCCTTTGCAGGCAGCGGAACCCCCCACCTGGCGACAGGTGCCTCTGCGGCCAAAAGCCACGTGTAT
AAGATACACCTGCAAAGGCGGCACAACCCCAGTGCCACGTTGTGAGTTGGATAGTTGTGGAAAGAGTCAA
ATGGCTCTCCTCAAGCGTATTCAACAAGGGGCTGAAGGATGCCCAGAAGGTACCCCATTGTATGGGATCT
GATCTGGGGCCTCGGTGCACATGCTTTACATGTGTTTAGTCGAGGTTAAAAAAACGTCTAGGCCCCCCGA
ACCACGGGGACGTGGTTTTCCTTTGAAAAACACGATAATACCATGGTGAGCAAGGGCGAGGAGCTGTTCA
CCGGGGTGGTGCCCATCCTGGTCGAGCTGGACGGCGACGTAAACGGCCACAAGTTCAGCGTGTCCGGCGA
GGGCGAGGGCGATGCCACCTACGGCAAGCTGACCCTGAAGTTCATCTGCACCACCGGCAAGCTGCCCGTG
CCCTGGCCCACCCTCGTGACCACCCTGACCTGGGGCGTGCAGTGCTTCAGCCGCTACCCCGACCACATGA
AGCAGCACGACTTCTTCAAGTCCGCCATGCCCGAAGGCTACGTCCAGGAGCGCACCATCTTCTTCAAGGA
CGACGGCAACTACAAGACCCGCGCCGAGGTGAAGTTCGAGGGCGACACCCTGGTGAACCGCATCGAGCTG
AAGGGCATCGACTTCAAGGAGGACGGCAACATCCTGGGGCACAAGCTGGAGTACAACTACATCAGCCACA
ACGTCTATATCACCGCCGACAAGCAGAAGAACGGCATCAAGGCCAACTTCAAGATCCGCCACAACATCGA
GGACGGCAGCGTGCAGCTCGCCGACCACTACCAGCAGAACACCCCCATCGGCGACGGCCCCGTGCTGCTG
CCCGACAACCACTACCTGAGCACCCAGTCCGCCCTGAGCAAAGACCCCAACGAGAAGCGCGATCACATGG
TCCTGCTGGAGTTCGTGACCGCCGCCGGGATCACTCTCGGCATGGACGAGCTGTACAAGTAAAGCGGCCG
CGACTCTAGAGTCGACCTGCAGGCATGCAAGCTTCAGGTAGCCGGCTAACGTTAACAACCGGTACCTCTA
GAACTATAGCTAGCATGCGCAAATTTAAAGCGCTGATATCGATAAAATAAAAGATTTTATTTAGTCTCCA
GAAAAAGGGGGGAATGAAAGACCCCACCTGTAGGTTTGGCAAGCTAGCTTAAGTAACGCCATTTTGCAAG
GCATGGAAAATACATAACTGAGAATAGAGAAGTTCAGATCAAGGTTAGGAACAGAGAGACAGCAGAATAT
GGGCCAAACAGGATATCTGTGGTAAGCAGTTCCTGCCCCGGCTCAGGGCCAAGAACAGATGGTCCCCAGA
TGCGGTCCCGCCCTCAGCAGTTTCTAGAGAACCATCAGATGTTTCCAGGGTGCCCCAAGGACCTGAAATG
ACCCTGTGCCTTATTTGAACTAACCAATCAGTTCGCTTCTCGCTTCTGTTCGCGCGCTTCTGCTCCCCGA
GCTCAATAAAAGAGCCCACAACCCCTCACTCGGCGCGCCAGTCCTCCGATAGACTGCGTCGCCCGGGTAC
CCGTGTATCCAATAAACCCTCTTGCAGTTGCATCCGACTTGTGGTCTCGCTGTTCCTTGGGAGGGTCTCC
TCTGAGTGATTGACTACCCGTCAGCGGGGGTCTTTCATGGGTAACAGTTTCTTGAAGTTGGAGAACAACA
TTCTGAGGGTAGGAGTCGAATATTAAGTAATCCTGACTCAATTAGCCACTGTTTTGAATCCACATACTCC
AATACTCCTGAAATAGTTCATTATGGACAGCGCAGAAAGAGCTGGGGAGAATTGTGAAATTGTTATCCGC
TCACAATTCCACACAACATACGAGCCGGAAGCATAAAGTGTAAAGCCTGGGGTGCCTAATGAGTGAGCTA
ACTCACATTAATTGCGTTGCGCTCACTGCCCGCTTTCCAGTCGGGAAACCTGTCGTGCCAGCTGCATTAA
TGAATCGGCCAACGCGCGGGGAGAGGCGGTTTGCGTATTGGGCGCTCTTCCGCTTCCTCGCTCACTGACT
CGCTGCGCTCGGTCGTTCGGCTGCGGCGAGCGGTATCAGCTCACTCAAAGGCGGTAATACGGTTATCCAC
AGAATCAGGGGATAACGCAGGAAAGAACATGTGAGCAAAAGGCCAGCAAAAGGCCAGGAACCGTAAAAAG
GCCGCGTTGCTGGCGTTTTTCCATAGGCTCCGCCCCCCTGACGAGCATCACAAAAATCGACGCTCAAGTC
AGAGGTGGCGAAACCCGACAGGACTATAAAGATACCAGGCGTTTCCCCCTGGAAGCTCCCTCGTGCGCTC
TCCTGTTCCGACCCTGCCGCTTACCGGATACCTGTCCGCCTTTCTCCCTTCGGGAAGCGTGGCGCTTTCT
CATAGCTCACGCTGTAGGTATCTCAGTTCGGTGTAGGTCGTTCGCTCCAAGCTGGGCTGTGTGCACGAAC
CCCCCGTTCAGCCCGACCGCTGCGCCTTATCCGGTAACTATCGTCTTGAGTCCAACCCGGTAAGACACGA
CTTATCGCCACTGGCAGCAGCCACTGGTAACAGGATTAGCAGAGCGAGGTATGTAGGCGGTGCTACAGAG
TTCTTGAAGTGGTGGCCTAACTACGGCTACACTAGAAGAACAGTATTTGGTATCTGCGCTCTGCTGAAGC
CAGTTACCTTCGGAAAAAGAGTTGGTAGCTCTTGATCCGGCAAACAAACCACCGCTGGTAGCGGTGGTTT
TTTTGTTTGCAAGCAGCAGATTACGCGCAGAAAAAAAGGATCTCAAGAAGATCCTTTGATCTTTTCTACG
GGGTCTGACGCTCAGTGGAACGAAAACTCACGTTAAGGGATTTTGGTCATGAGATTATCAAAAAGGATCT
TCACCTAGATCCTTTTAAATTAAAAATGAAGTTTTAAATCAATCTAAAGTATATATGAGTAAACTTGGTC
TGACAGTTACCAATGCTTAATCAGTGAGGCACCTATCTCAGCGATCTGTCTATTTCGTTCATCCATAGTT
GCCTGACTCCCCGTCGTGTAGATAACTACGATACGGGAGGGCTTACCATCTGGCCCCAGTGCTGCAATGA
TACCGCGAGACCCACGCTCACCGGCTCCAGATTTATCAGCAATAAACCAGCCAGCCGGAAGGGCCGAGCG
CAGAAGTGGTCCTGCAACTTTATCCGCCTCCATCCAGTCTATTAATTGTTGCCGGGAAGCTAGAGTAAGT
AGTTCGCCAGTTAATAGTTTGCGCAACGTTGTTGCCATTGCTACAGGCATCGTGGTGTCACGCTCGTCGT
TTGGTATGGCTTCATTCAGCTCCGGTTCCCAACGATCAAGGCGAGTTACATGATCCCCCATGTTGTGCAA
AAAAGCGGTTAGCTCCTTCGGTCCTCCGATCGTTGTCAGAAGTAAGTTGGCCGCAGTGTTATCACTCATG
GTTATGGCAGCACTGCATAATTCTCTTACTGTCATGCCATCCGTAAGATGCTTTTCTGTGACTGGTGAGT
ACTCAACCAAGTCATTCTGAGAATAGTGTATGCGGCGACCGAGTTGCTCTTGCCCGGCGTCAATACGGGA
TAATACCGCGCCACATAGCAGAACTTTAAAAGTGCTCATCATTGGAAAACGTTCTTCGGGGCGAAAACTC
TCAAGGATCTTACCGCTGTTGAGATCCAGTTCGATGTAACCCACTCGTGCACCCAACTGATCTTCAGCAT
CTTTTACTTTCACCAGCGTTTCTGGGTGAGCAAAAACAGGAAGGCAAAATGCCGCAAAAAAGGGAATAAG
GGCGACACGGAAATGTTGAATACTCATACTCTTCCTTTTTCAATATTATTGAAGCATTTATCAGGGTTAT
TGTCTCATGAGCGGATACATATTTGAATGTATTTAGAAAAATAAACAAATAGGGGTTCCGCGCACATTTC
CCCGAAAAGTGCCACCTGACGTCTAAGAAACCATTATTATCATGACATTAACCTATAAAAATAGGCGTAT
CACGAGGCCCTTTCGTCTCGCGCGTTTCGGTGATGACGGTGAAAACCTCTGACACATGCAGCTCCCGGAG
ACGGTCACAGCTTGTCTGTAAGCGGATGCCGGGAGCAGACAAGCCCGTCAGGGCGCGTCAGCGGGTGTTG
GCGGGTGTCGGGGCTGGCTTAACTATGCGGCATCAGAGCAGATTGTACTGAGAGTGCACCATATGCGGTG
TGAAATACCGCACAGATGCGTAAGGAGAAAATACCGCATCAGGCGCCATTCGCCATTCAGGCTGCGCAAC
TGTTGGGAAGGGCGATCGGTGCGGGCCTCTTCGCTATTACGCCAGCTGGCGAAAGGGGGATGTGCTGCAA
GGCGATTAAGTTGGGTAACGCCAGGGTTTTCCCAGTCACGACGTTGTAAAACGACGGCGCAAGGAATGGT
GCATGCAAGGAGATGGCGCCCAACAGTCCCCCGGCCACGGGGCCTGCCACCATACCCACGCCGAAACAAG
CGCTCATGAGCCCGAAGTGGCGAGCCCGATCTTCCCCATCGGTGATGTCGGCGATATAGG
